>Addgene plasmid #194834 | MAC-C Sars-CoV-2 S_D80A | addgene full sequence | sequence record 384069 | Addgene NGS Result
ACTCGCTGCGCTCGGTCGTTCGGCTGCGGCGAGCGGTATCAGCTCACTCAAAGGCGGTAATACGGTTATC
CACAGAATCAGGGGATAACGCAGGAAAGAACATGTGAGCAAAAGGCCAGCAAAAGGCCAGGAACCGTAAA
AAGGCCGCGTTGCTGGCGTTTTTCCATAGGCTCCGCCCCCCTGACGAGCATCACAAAAATCGACGCTCAA
GTCAGAGGTGGCGAAACCCGACAGGACTATAAAGATACCAGGCGTTTCCCCCTGGAAGCTCCCTCGTGCG
CTCTCCTGTTCCGACCCTGCCGCTTACCGGATACCTGTCCGCCTTTCTCCCTTCGGGAAGCGTGGCGCTT
TCTCATAGCTCACGCTGTAGGTATCTCAGTTCGGTGTAGGTCGTTCGCTCCAAGCTGGGCTGTGTGCACG
AACCCCCCGTTCAGCCCGACCGCTGCGCCTTATCCGGTAACTATCGTCTTGAGTCCAACCCGGTAAGACA
CGACTTATCGCCACTGGCAGCAGCCACTGGTAACAGGATTAGCAGAGCGAGGTATGTAGGCGGTGCTACA
GAGTTCTTGAAGTGGTGGCCTAACTACGGCTACACTAGAAGAACAGTATTTGGTATCTGCGCTCTGCTGA
AGCCAGTTACCTTCGGAAAAAGAGTTGGTAGCTCTTGATCCGGCAAACAAACCACCGCTGGTAGCGGTGG
TTTTTTTGTTTGCAAGCAGCAGATTACGCGCAGAAAAAAAGGATCTCAAGAAGATCCTTTGATCTTTTCT
ACGGGGTCTGACGCTCAGTGGAACGAAAACTCACGTTAAGGGATTTTGGTCATGAGATTATCAAAAAGGA
TCTTCACCTAGATCCTTTTAAATTAAAAATGAAGTTTTAAATCAATCTAAAGTATATATGAGTAAACTTG
GTCTGACAGTTACCAATGCTTAATCAGTGAGGCACCTATCTCAGCGATCTGTCTATTTCGTTCATCCATA
GTTGCCTGACTCCCCGTCGTGTAGATAACTACGATACGGGAGGGCTTACCATCTGGCCCCAGTGCTGCAA
TGATACCGCGAGACCCACGCTCACCGGCTCCAGATTTATCAGCAATAAACCAGCCAGCCGGAAGGGCCGA
GCGCAGAAGTGGTCCTGCAACTTTATCCGCCTCCATCCAGTCTATTAATTGTTGCCGGGAAGCTAGAGTA
AGTAGTTCGCCAGTTAATAGTTTGCGCAACGTTGTTGCCATTGCTACAGGCATCGTGGTGTCACGCTCGT
CGTTTGGTATGGCTTCATTCAGCTCCGGTTCCCAACGATCAAGGCGAGTTACATGATCCCCCATGTTGTG
CAAAAAAGCGGTTAGCTCCTTCGGTCCTCCGATCGTTGTCAGAAGTAAGTTGGCCGCAGTGTTATCACTC
ATGGTTATGGCAGCACTGCATAATTCTCTTACTGTCATGCCATCCGTAAGATGCTTTTCTGTGACTGGTG
AGTACTCAACCAAGTCATTCTGAGAATAGTGTATGCGGCGACCGAGTTGCTCTTGCCCGGCGTCAATACG
GGATAATACCGCGCCACATAGCAGAACTTTAAAAGTGCTCATCATTGGAAAACGTTCTTCGGGGCGAAAA
CTCTCAAGGATCTTACCGCTGTTGAGATCCAGTTCGATGTAACCCACTCGTGCACCCAACTGATCTTCAG
CATCTTTTACTTTCACCAGCGTTTCTGGGTGAGCAAAAACAGGAAGGCAAAATGCCGCAAAAAAGGGAAT
AAGGGCGACACGGAAATGTTGAATACTCATACTCTTCCTTTTTCAATATTATTGAAGCATTTATCAGGGT
TATTGTCTCATGAGCGGATACATATTTGAATGTATTTAGAAAAATAAACAAATAGGGGTTCCGCGCACAT
TTCCCCGAAAAGTGCCACCTGACGTCGACGGATCGGGAGATCTCCCGATCCCCTATGGTGCACTCTCAGT
ACAATCTGCTCTGATGCCGCATAGTTAAGCCAGTATCTGCTCCCTGCTTGTGTGTTGGAGGTCGCTGAGT
AGTGCGCGAGCAAAATTTAAGCTACAACAAGGCAAGGCTTGACCGACAATTGCATGAAGAATCTGCTTAG
GGTTAGGCGTTTTGCGCTGCTTCGCGATGTACGGGCCAGATATACGCGTTGACATTGATTATTGACTAGT
TATTAATAGTAATCAATTACGGGGTCATTAGTTCATAGCCCATATATGGAGTTCCGCGTTACATAACTTA
CGGTAAATGGCCCGCCTGGCTGACCGCCCAACGACCCCCGCCCATTGACGTCAATAATGACGTATGTTCC
CATAGTAACGCCAATAGGGACTTTCCATTGACGTCAATGGGTGGAGTATTTACGGTAAACTGCCCACTTG
GCAGTACATCAAGTGTATCATATGCCAAGTACGCCCCCTATTGACGTCAATGACGGTAAATGGCCCGCCT
GGCATTATGCCCAGTACATGACCTTATGGGACTTTCCTACTTGGCAGTACATCTACGTATTAGTCATCGC
TATTACCATGGTGATGCGGTTTTGGCAGTACATCAATGGGCGTGGATAGCGGTTTGACTCACGGGGATTT
CCAAGTCTCCACCCCATTGACGTCAATGGGAGTTTGTTTTGGCACCAAAATCAACGGGACTTTCCAAAAT
GTCGTAACAACTCCGCCCCATTGACGCAAATGGGCGGTAGGCGTGTACGGTGGGAGGTCTATATAAGCAG
AGCTCTCCCTATCAGTGATAGAGATCTCCCTATCAGTGATAGAGATCGTCGACGAGCTCGTTTAGTGAAC
CGTCAGATCGCCTGGAGACGCCATCCACGCTGTTTTGACCTCCATAGAAGACACCGGGACCGATCCAGCC
TCCGGACTCTAGCGTTTAAACTTAAGCTTGGTACCGAGCTCGGATCCACTAGTCCAGTGTGGTGGAATTC
TGCAGATATCAACAAGTTTGTACAAAAAAGTTGGCATGTTCGTGTTCCTGGTGCTGCTGCCACTGGTGAG
CTCCCAGTGCGTGAACCTGACCACCAGAACCCAGCTGCCACCTGCCTACACCAACTCCTTCACCAGGGGC
GTGTACTACCCAGACAAGGTGTTCAGATCCAGCGTGCTGCACTCTACCCAGGACCTGTTCCTGCCATTCT
TCTCTAACGTGACCTGGTTCCACGCCATCCACGTGTCTGGAACCAACGGCACCAAGAGATTCGCCAACCC
AGTGCTGCCATTCAACGACGGCGTGTACTTCGCTTCTACCGAGAAGTCTAACATCATCAGGGGTTGGATC
TTCGGAACCACCCTGGACTCTAAGACCCAGTCTCTGCTGATCGTGAACAACGCTACCAACGTGGTGATCA
AGGTGTGCGAGTTCCAGTTCTGCAACGACCCATTCCTGGGAGTGTACTACCACAAGAACAACAAGTCTTG
GATGGAAAGCGAGTTCAGGGTGTACAGCTCTGCTAACAACTGCACCTTCGAGTACGTGTCTCAGCCTTTC
CTGATGGACCTGGAAGGAAAGCAGGGAAACTTCAAGAACCTGAGAGAGTTCGTGTTCAAGAACATCGACG
GTTACTTCAAGATATACAGCAAGCACACCCCAATCAACCTGGTGAGGGACCTGCCACAGGGTTTCTCTGC
TCTGGAGCCCCTGGTGGACCTGCCAATCGGCATCAACATCACCAGGTTCCAGACCCTGCTGGCTCTGCAC
AGGTCTTACCTGACCCCAGGCGACAGCAGCTCTGGATGGACCGCCGGCGCCGCTGCTTACTACGTGGGAT
ACCTGCAGCCAAGGACCTTCCTGCTGAAGTACAACGAAAACGGCACCATCACCGACGCCGTGGACTGCGC
TCTGGACCCACTGTCTGAGACCAAGTGCACCCTGAAGTCTTTCACCGTGGAAAAGGGAATCTACCAGACC
AGCAACTTCCGCGTGCAGCCCACCGAGTCTATCGTGAGATTCCCAAACATCACCAACCTGTGCCCATTCG
GAGAAGTGTTCAACGCTACCAGGTTCGCCAGCGTGTACGCTTGGAACAGGAAGAGAATCAGCAACTGCGT
GGCCGACTACTCTGTGCTGTACAACTCTGCCTCCTTCTCCACCTTCAAGTGCTACGGCGTGTCCCCAACC
AAGCTGAACGACCTGTGCTTCACCAACGTGTACGCTGACTCCTTCGTGATCAGAGGAGACGAAGTGAGAC
AGATCGCTCCCGGTCAGACCGGAAAGATCGCCGACTACAACTACAAGCTGCCAGACGACTTCACCGGTTG
CGTGATCGCTTGGAACTCTAACAACCTGGACTCTAAGGTGGGAGGCAACTACAACTACCTGTACAGGCTG
TTCCGCAAGAGCAACCTGAAGCCTTTCGAAAGGGACATCAGCACCGAAATCTACCAGGCTGGATCTACCC
CATGCAACGGAGTGGAAGGATTCAACTGCTACTTCCCTCTGCAGTCTTACGGATTCCAGCCAACCAACGG
AGTGGGATACCAGCCATACAGAGTGGTGGTGCTGTCTTTCGAGCTGCTGCACGCTCCTGCTACCGTGTGC
GGACCAAAGAAGTCTACCAACCTGGTGAAGAACAAGTGCGTGAACTTCAACTTCAACGGACTGACCGGAA
CCGGAGTGCTGACCGAATCCAACAAGAAGTTCCTGCCTTTCCAGCAGTTCGGTAGAGACATCGCCGACAC
CACCGACGCTGTGAGAGACCCACAGACCCTGGAAATCCTGGACATCACCCCCTGCTCTTTCGGAGGAGTG
AGCGTGATCACCCCAGGAACCAACACCTCCAACCAGGTGGCCGTGCTGTACCAGGACGTGAACTGCACCG
AAGTGCCAGTGGCCATCCACGCTGACCAGCTGACCCCAACCTGGAGAGTGTACAGCACCGGATCTAACGT
GTTCCAGACCCGTGCCGGCTGCCTGATCGGAGCCGAGCACGTGAACAACTCCTACGAATGCGACATCCCA
ATCGGAGCTGGCATCTGCGCTTCTTACCAGACCCAGACCAACAGCCCAAGAAGGGCCAGATCCGTGGCCT
CTCAGAGCATCATCGCCTACACCATGAGCCTGGGCGCTGAAAACAGCGTGGCTTACAGCAACAACTCTAT
CGCCATCCCAACCAACTTCACCATCTCTGTGACCACCGAAATCCTGCCAGTGAGCATGACCAAGACCAGC
GTGGACTGCACCATGTACATCTGCGGAGACTCTACCGAATGCTCTAACCTGCTGCTGCAGTACGGCAGCT
TCTGCACCCAGCTGAACCGCGCTCTGACCGGAATCGCTGTGGAGCAGGACAAGAACACCCAGGAAGTGTT
CGCTCAGGTGAAGCAGATATACAAGACCCCACCTATCAAGGACTTCGGAGGATTCAACTTCTCTCAGATC
CTGCCCGACCCATCTAAGCCCTCTAAGAGGTCTTTCATCGAAGACCTGCTGTTCAACAAGGTGACCCTGG
CCGACGCCGGTTTCATCAAGCAGTACGGTGACTGCCTGGGAGACATCGCCGCTAGAGACCTGATCTGCGC
CCAGAAGTTCAACGGTCTGACCGTGCTGCCACCACTGCTGACCGACGAGATGATCGCCCAGTACACCTCT
GCCCTGCTGGCTGGAACCATCACCTCTGGTTGGACCTTCGGAGCTGGCGCCGCCCTGCAGATCCCATTCG
CTATGCAGATGGCCTACCGTTTCAACGGTATCGGAGTGACCCAGAACGTGCTGTACGAAAACCAGAAGCT
GATCGCTAACCAGTTCAACTCTGCTATCGGAAAGATCCAGGACTCCCTGTCCTCTACCGCTTCTGCCCTG
GGAAAGCTGCAGGACGTGGTGAACCAGAACGCCCAGGCCCTGAACACCCTGGTGAAGCAGCTGTCTTCTA
ACTTCGGAGCCATCTCCTCTGTGCTGAACGACATCCTGTCTAGGCTGGACAAGGTGGAAGCCGAGGTGCA
GATCGACAGACTGATCACCGGAAGACTGCAGTCTCTGCAGACCTACGTGACCCAGCAGCTGATCAGGGCC
GCTGAAATCAGAGCTTCTGCCAACCTGGCTGCCACCAAGATGTCCGAATGCGTGCTGGGCCAGTCTAAGA
GGGTGGACTTCTGCGGAAAGGGATACCACCTGATGTCCTTCCCACAGTCTGCTCCACACGGAGTGGTGTT
CCTGCACGTGACCTACGTGCCCGCCCAGGAAAAGAACTTCACCACCGCCCCAGCTATCTGCCACGACGGA
AAGGCTCACTTCCCCAGGGAGGGAGTGTTCGTGTCTAACGGAACCCACTGGTTCGTGACCCAGAGGAACT
TCTACGAGCCACAGATCATCACCACCGACAACACCTTCGTGTCTGGAAACTGCGACGTGGTGATCGGAAT
CGTGAACAACACCGTGTACGACCCACTGCAGCCAGAACTGGACTCTTTCAAGGAGGAACTGGACAAGTAC
TTCAAGAACCACACCTCTCCAGACGTGGACCTGGGAGACATCTCCGGAATCAACGCCTCTGTGGTGAACA
TCCAGAAGGAAATCGACAGACTGAACGAGGTGGCCAAGAACCTGAACGAATCTCTGATCGACCTGCAGGA
ACTGGGAAAGTACGAGCAGTACATCAAGTGGCCCTGGTACATCTGGCTGGGTTTCATCGCTGGTCTGATC
GCTATCGTGATGGTGACCATCATGCTGTGCTGCATGACCTCTTGCTGCTCTTGCCTGAAGGGATGCTGCT
CTTGCGGATCTTGCTGCAAGTTCGACGAGGACGACTCCGAGCCTGTGCTGAAGGGTGTGAAGCTGCACTA
CACCTACCCAACTTTCTTGTACAAAGTGGTTGATATCAAGGCCGCCGACATCACCAGCCTGTACAAGAAA
GTGGGGTGGAGCCATCCCCAGTTCGAGAAGGGCGGAGGATCTGGCGGCGGAAGCGGCGGAGGAAGCTGGT
CCCACCCTCAGTTTGAGAAAGGCACCGAGCTGGGCAGCACCATGGCCAGCTACCCCTACGACGTGCCCGA
CTACGCCAAGGACAACACCGTGCCCCTGAAGCTGATCGCCCTGCTGGCCAACGGCGAGTTCCACTCTGGC
GAGCAGCTGGGCGAGACACTGGGCATGAGCAGAGCCGCCATCAACAAGCACATCCAGACCCTGCGGGACT
GGGGCGTGGACGTGTTCACAGTGCCCGGCAAGGGCTACAGCCTGCCCGAGCCCATCCAGCTGCTGAACGC
CAAGCAGATCCTGGGCCAGCTGGATGGCGGATCTGTGGCCGTGCTGCCCGTGATCGACAGCACCAACCAG
TATCTGCTCGACCGGATCGGCGAGCTGAAGTCCGGCGACGCCTGTATCGCCGAGTACCAGCAGGCCGGCA
GAGGCGGCAGGGGCAGAAAGTGGTTCAGCCCCTTCGGCGCCAACCTGTACCTGAGCATGTTCTGGAGACT
GGAACAGGGCCCAGCCGCCGCTATTGGCCTGAGCCTGGTCATCGGCATCGTGATGGCCGAGGTGCTGCGG
AAGCTGGGCGCCGACAAAGTGCGCGTGAAGTGGCCCAACGACCTGTATCTGCAGGACCGGAAGCTGGCCG
GCATCCTGGTGGAACTGACCGGCAAAACAGGCGACGCCGCCCAGATCGTGATCGGCGCTGGCATCAACAT
GGCCATGCGGCGGGTGGAAGAGAGCGTGGTCAACCAGGGCTGGATCACCCTGCAGGAAGCCGGCATCAAC
CTGGACCGGAACACCCTGGCCGCCATGCTGATCAGAGAGCTGAGAGCCGCCCTGGAACTGTTCGAGCAGG
AAGGCCTGGCCCCCTACCTGAGCAGATGGGAGAAGCTGGACAACTTCATCAACCGGCCCGTGAAACTGAT
CATCGGCGACAAAGAGATCTTCGGCATCAGCCGGGGCATCGACAAGCAGGGGGCCCTGCTCCTGGAACAG
GACGGCATCATCAAGCCCTGGATGGGCGGCGAGATCAGCCTGCGGAGCGCCGAGAAGTGATGACTCGAGT
CTAGAGGGCCCGTTTAAACCCGCTGATCAGCCTCGACTGTGCCTTCTAGTTGCCAGCCATCTGTTGTTTG
CCCCTCCCCCGTGCCTTCCTTGACCCTGGAAGGTGCCACTCCCACTGTCCTTTCCTAATAAAATGAGGAA
ATTGCATCGCATTGTCTGAGTAGGTGTCATTCTATTCTGGGGGGTGGGGTGGGGCAGGACAGCAAGGGGG
AGGATTGGGAAGACAATAGCAGGCATGCTGGGGATGCGGTGGGCTCTATGGCTTCTGAGGCGGAAAGAAC
CAGCTGGGGCTCTAGGGGGTATCCCC
[124 nt withheld, positions 8287-8410]
C
[91 nt withheld, positions 8412-8502]
AGGGTGATGGTTCACGTACCTAGAAGTTCCTATTCCGAAGTTCCTATTCTCTAGAAAGTATAGGAACTTC
CTTGGCCAAAAAGCCTGAACTCACCGCGACGTCTGTCGAGAAGTTTCTGATCGAAAAGTTCGACAGCGTC
TCCGACCTGATGCAGCTCTCGGAGGGCGAAGAATCTCGTGCTTTCAGCTTCGATGTAGGAGGGCGTGGAT
ATGTCCTGCGGGTAAATAGCTGCGCCGATGGTTTCTACAAAGATCGTTATGTTTATCGGCACTTTGCATC
GGCCGCGCTCCCGATTCCGGAAGTGCTTGACATTGGGGAATTCAGCGAGAGCCTGACCTATTGCATCTCC
CGCCGTGCACAGGGTGTCACGTTGCAAGACCTGCCTGAAACCGAACTGCCCGCTGTTCTGCAGCCGGTCG
CGGAGGCCATGGATGCGATCGCTGCGGCCGATCTTAGCCAGACGAGCGGGTTCGGCCCATTCGGACCGCA
AGGAATCGGTCAATACACTACATGGCGTGATTTCATATGCGCGATTGCTGATCCCCATGTGTATCACTGG
CAAACTGTGATGGACGACACCGTCAGTGCGTCCGTCGCGCAGGCTCTCGATGAGCTGATGCTTTGGGCCG
AGGACTGCCCCGAAGTCCGGCACCTCGTGCACGCGGATTTCGGCTCCAACAATGTCCTGACGGACAATGG
CCGCATAACAGCGGTCATTGACTGGAGCGAGGCGATGTTCGGGGATTCCCAATACGAGGTCGCCAACATC
TTCTTCTGGAGGCCGTGGTTGGCTTGTATGGAGCAGCAGACGCGCTACTTCGAGCGGAGGCATCCGGAGC
TTGCAGGATCGCCGCGGCTCCGGGCGTATATGCTCCGCATTGGTCTTGACCAACTCTATCAGAGCTTGGT
TGACGGCAATTTCGATGATGCAGCTTGGGCGCAGGGTCGATGCGACGCAATCGTCCGATCCGGAGCCGGG
ACTGTCGGGCGTACACAAATCGCCCGCAGAAGCGCGGCCGTCTGGACCGATGGCTGTGTAGAAGTACTCG
CCGATAGTGGAAACCGACGCCCCAGCACTCGTCCGAGGGCAAAGGAATAGCACGTACTACGAGATTTCGA
TTCCACCGCCGCCTTCTATGAAAGGTTGGGCTTCGGAATCGTTTTCCGGGACGCCGGCTGGATGATCCTC
CAGCGCGGGGATCTCATGCTGGAGTTCTTCGCCCACCCCAACTTGTTTATTGCAGCTTATAATGGTTACA
AATAAAGCAATAGCATCACAAATTTCACAAATAAAGCATTTTTTTCACTGCATTCTAGTTGTGGTTTGTC
CAAACTCATCAATGTATCTTATCATGTCTGTATACCGTCGACCTCTAGCTAGAGCTTGGCGTAATCATGG
TCATAGCTGTTTCCTGTGTGAAATTGTTATCCGCTCACAATTCCACACAACATACGAGCCGGAAGCATAA
AGTGTAAAGCCTGGGGTGCCTAATGAGTGAGCTAACTCACATTAATTGCGTTGCGCTCACTGCCCGCTTT
CCAGTCGGGAAACCTGTCGTGCCAGCTGCATTAATGAATCGGCCAACGCGCGGGGAGAGGCGGTTTGCGT
ATTGGGCGCTCTTCCGCTTCCTCGCTCACTG
Features (pLannotate 1.2.2; 24 found; start..end, strand, type, name):
    161..749     -  rep_origin     ori: high-copy-number ColE1/pMB1/pBR322/pUC origin of replication
    920..1780    -  CDS            AmpR: β-lactamase; bla; confers resistance to ampicillin, carbenicillin, and related antibiotics
   1781..1885    -  promoter       AmpR promoter: bla
   1944..1996    -  misc_feature   bom (fragment): basis of mobility region from pBR322
   2151..2530    +  enhancer       CMV enhancer: human cytomegalovirus immediate early enhancer
   2531..2734    +  promoter       CMV promoter: human cytomegalovirus (CMV) immediate early promoter
   2736..2755    +  promoter       PLtetO-1 promoter (fragment): modified phage lambda PL promoter with tet operator sites (Lutz and Bujard, 1997)
   2757..2776    +  promoter       PLtetO-1 promoter (fragment): modified phage lambda PL promoter with tet operator sites (Lutz and Bujard, 1997)
   2784..2817    +  promoter       TRE3GV promoter (fragment): 3rd-generation Tet-responsive promoter that can be activated by binding of Tet-On® 3G, optimized for retroviral and lentiviral vectors
   2953..2970    +  protein_bind   attB1 (fragment): mutant version of attB; core recombination site for the Gateway® BP reaction BP Clonase™
   2976..6794    +  CDS            S: SPIKE_SARS2 - Experimental evidence at protein level: Swiss-Prot protein existence level 1. [Spike glycoprotein]: May down-regulate host tetherin (BST2) by lysosomal degradation, thereby counteracting its antiviral activity. From Severe acute respiratory syndrome coronavirus 2 (2019-nCoV) (SARS-CoV-2).
   6796..6820    -  protein_bind   attB2: mutant version of attB; recombination site for the Gateway® BP reaction BP Clonase™
   7008..7967    +  CDS            birA: BIRA_ECOLI - Also known as bioR, dhbB. Experimental evidence at protein level: Swiss-Prot protein existence level 1. Acts both as a biotin--[acetyl-CoA-carboxylase] ligase and a biotin-operon repressor. In the presence of ATP, BirA activates biotin to form the BirA-biotinyl-5'-adenylate (BirA-bio-5'-AMP or holoBirA) complex. HoloBirA can either transfer the biotinyl moiety to the biotin carboxyl carrier protein (BCCP) subunit of acetyl-CoA carboxylase, or bind to the biotin operator site and inhibit transcription of the operon. From Escherichia coli (strain K12).
   8017..8241    +  polyA_signal   bGH poly(A) signal: bovine growth hormone polyadenylation signal
   8245..8266    +  promoter       SV40 promoter (fragment): SV40 enhancer and early promoter
   8287..8520    +  rep_origin     f1 ori (fragment) (sequence partly withheld): f1 bacteriophage origin of replication; arrow indicates direction of (+) strand synthesis
   8525..8572    +  protein_bind   FRT: FLP-mediated recombination occurs in the 8-bp core sequence TCTAGAAA (Turan and Bode, 2011). FLP recombinase from the Saccharomyces cerevisiae 2μ plasmid
   8580..9602    +  CDS            HygR: aminoglycoside phosphotransferase from E. coli; aph(4)-Ia; confers resistance to hygromycin
   9612..9737    +  CDS            ble (fragment): BLE_KLEPN - Experimental evidence at protein level: Swiss-Prot protein existence level 1. Binding protein with a strong affinity to the bleomycin family of antibiotics. Binds to CL990; an antimitotic-antibiotic compound. From Klebsiella pneumoniae.
   9732..9853    +  polyA_signal   SV40 poly(A) signal: SV40 polyadenylation signal
   9926..9942    -  protein_bind   lac operator: The lac repressor binds to the lac operator to inhibit transcription in E. coli. This inhibition can be relieved by adding lactose or isopropyl-β-D-thiogalactopyranoside (IPTG). lac repressor encoded by lacI
   9950..9980    -  promoter       lac promoter: promoter for the E. coli lac operon
   9995..10016   -  protein_bind   CAP binding site: CAP binding activates transcription in the presence of cAMP. E. coli catabolite activator protein
  10029..10121   -  CDS            lacI (fragment): lac repressor; lacI; The lac repressor binds to the lac operator to inhibit transcription in E. coli. This inhibition can be relieved by adding lactose or isopropyl-β-D-thiogalactopyranoside (IPTG).
