[The description below was written by a language model from this plasmid's Addgene catalogue record and pLannotate feature annotations shown in this document.]
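Description:
MAC-C Sars-CoV-2 S_D80A is a mammalian expression plasmid of about 10.1 kb in which the SARS-CoV-2 spike glycoprotein carrying the D80A substitution has been placed in the MAC-tag-C Gateway destination backbone. It is maintained in E. coli as a high-copy plasmid through a ColE1/pUC-type origin and selected with ampicillin via the β-lactamase gene. Fragments of an f1 origin and of lac regulatory elements are backbone remnants.

The spike open reading frame is flanked by attB1 and attB2 sites, the scars of Gateway recombination. It sits downstream of the CMV enhancer and promoter. Short tet-operator-like matches lie immediately after the promoter, which suggests a tetracycline-regulatable CMV/TetO arrangement, although the record does not state inducibility explicitly. Downstream of attB2 the feature table detects a birA-derived coding sequence followed by the bGH polyadenylation signal. This corresponds to the C-terminal MAC tag listed in the catalogue entry. A biotin ligase moiety of this kind allows proximity-dependent biotinylation of neighbouring proteins. Any other components of the tag are not annotated in the table.

An FRT site sits directly upstream of a hygromycin resistance gene that has no complete promoter of its own annotated, and an SV40 poly(A) signal follows. This layout is typical of vectors designed for FLP-mediated integration into a genomic FRT landing site, where hygromycin resistance is gained upon correct insertion and isogenic stable lines result. The associated publication indicates that the construct belongs to a set of SARS-CoV-2 variant proteins used to map viral–host protein interactions and changes in the host proteome.
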