Addgene plasmid #194834: MAC-C Sars-CoV-2 S_D80A
Purpose: Sars-CoV-2 S_D80A in MAC-C destination vector
Depositing lab: Markku Varjosalo. Depositing organization: University of Helsinki, Institute of Biotechnology. Publication: The comprehensive SARS-CoV-2 ‘hijackome’ knowledge base— reveals significant changes in host cell protein expression and activation by multiple SARS-CoV-2 variants. Varjosalo M, Huuskonen S, Liu X, Redchuk T, Salokas K, Lundberg R, Maljanen S, Belik M, Reinholm A, Kolehmainen P, Tripathi G, Laine P, Belanov S, Auvinen P, Vartiainen M, Laine L, Österlund P, Julkkunen I, Kakkola L. 10 May 2024, Research Square 10.21203/rs.3.rs-4322477/v1.
Backbone
  Vector backbone: MAC-tag-C (#108077)
  Vector type: Mammalian Expression
  Selectable markers: Hygromycin
Growth in bacteria
  Bacterial resistance: Ampicillin, 100 μg/mL
  Growth temperature: 37°C
  Growth strain: DH5alpha
  Copy number: High Copy
Gene/Insert
  Gene/Insert name: S_D80A (alt name: Spike protein D80A)
  Species: Sars-CoV-2
  Mutation: D80A
  Entrez Gene: S (a.k.a. GU280_gp02, spike glycoprotein)
  Tag / fusion protein: MAC-C (C terminal on backbone)
Terms and licenses: Academic/Nonprofit Terms; Industry Terms
Depositor comments: Please visit https://doi.org/10.21203/rs.3.rs-4322477/v1 for preprint.
How to cite: MAC-C Sars-CoV-2 S_D80A was a gift from Markku Varjosalo (Addgene plasmid # 194834 ; http://n2t.net/addgene:194834 ; RRID:Addgene_194834)
